Addgene plasmid #54906: mApple-GFAP-N-18
Purpose: Localization: Intermediate Filaments, Excitation: 568, Emission: 592
Depositing lab: Michael Davidson. Depositing organization: Florida State University, Tallahassee.
Backbone
  Vector backbone: mApple-N1
  Backbone size w/o insert (bp): 4750
  Vector type: Mammalian Expression
  Selectable markers: Neomycin (select with G418)
Growth in bacteria
  Bacterial resistance: Kanamycin, 50 μg/mL
  Growth temperature: 37°C
  Growth strain: DH5alpha
  Copy number: High Copy
Gene/Insert
  Gene/Insert name: GFAP (alt names: Glial Fibrillary Acidic Protein; NM_002055.2)
  Species: H. sapiens (human)
  Entrez Gene: GFAP (a.k.a. ALXDRD)
  Promoter: CMV
  Tag / fusion protein: mApple (C terminal on backbone)
  Cloning method: Unknown
  Sequencing primers: 5′ CMV-F; 3′ SV40pA-R
Terms and licenses: Academic/Nonprofit Terms; Industry Terms: Not Available to Industry
Depositor comments: Glial Fibrillary Acidic Protein . Excitation = 568; Emission = 592
How to cite: mApple-GFAP-N-18 was a gift from Michael Davidson (Addgene plasmid # 54906 ; http://n2t.net/addgene:54906 ; RRID:Addgene_54906)
