[The description below was written by a language model from this plasmid's Addgene catalogue record.]
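Description:
mApple-GFAP-N-18 is a mammalian expression plasmid built on the mApple-N1 backbone (about 4.75 kb without the insert), an N1-style fusion vector in which a gene of interest is placed upstream of the fluorescent protein coding sequence. It is maintained in E. coli as a high-copy plasmid under kanamycin selection. It also carries a neomycin resistance marker, so transfected mammalian cells can be selected with G418 when stable expression is wanted. No feature table accompanies the record, so details such as the origin of replication and the exact cloning junctions are not stated. The cloning method is listed as unknown. The use of an SV40 polyadenylation-region sequencing primer suggests an SV40 poly(A) signal downstream of the fusion.

The payload is human GFAP (glial fibrillary acidic protein), a type III intermediate filament protein characteristic of astrocytes, expressed from the strong constitutive CMV promoter. mApple, a monomeric orange-red fluorescent protein, is fused to the C terminus of GFAP. The "N-18" in the name probably denotes this orientation and an 18-residue linker between the two proteins, although the record does not say so explicitly. Because the fusion protein incorporates into intermediate filaments, it serves as a fluorescent localization marker for that cytoskeletal network. The recorded spectral values are excitation at 568 nm and emission at 592 nm. The construct is typically used for live- or fixed-cell imaging of intermediate filament organization and dynamics in transfected mammalian cells, and can be combined with green or far-red markers in multicolour experiments.
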