>Addgene plasmid #54906 | mApple-GFAP-N-18 | depositor partial sequence | sequence record 85296 | insert sequence
ACGTCAGATCCGCTAGCGCCACCATGGAGAGGAGACGCATCACCTCCGCTGCTCGCCGCTCCTACGTCTC
CTCAGGGGAGATGATGGTGGGGGGCCTGGCTCCTGGCCGCCGTCTGGGTCCTGGCACCCGCCTCTCCCTG
GCTCGAATGCCCCCTCCACTCCCAACCCGGGTGGATTTCTCCCTGGCTGGGGCACTCAATGCTGGCTTCA
AGGAGACCCGGGCCAGTGAGCGGGCAGAGATGATGGAGCTCAATGACCGCTTTGCCAGCTACATCGAGAA
GGTTCGCTTCCTGGAACAGCAAAACAAGGCGCTGGCTGCTGAGCTGAACCAGCTGCGGGCCAAGGAGCCC
ACCAAGCTGGCAGACGTCTACCAGGCTGAGCTGCGAGAGCTGCGGCTGCGGCTCGATCAACTCACCGCCA
ACAGCGCCCGGCTGGAGGTTGAGAGGGACAATCTGGCACAGGACCTGGCCACTGTGAGGCAGAAGCTCCA
GGATGAAACCAACCTGAGGCTGGAAGCCGAGAACAACCTGGCTGCCTATAGACAGGAAGCAGATGAAGCC
ACCCTGGCCCGTCTGGATCTGGAGAGGAAGATTGAGTCGCTGGAGGAGGAGATCCGGTTCTTGAGGAAGA
TCCACGAGGAGGAGGTTCGGGAACTCCAGGAGCAGCTGGCCCGACAGCAGGTCCATGTGGAGCTTGACGT
GGCCAAGCCAGACCTCACCGCAGCCCTGAAAGAGATCCGCACGCAGTATGAGGCAATGGCGTCCAGCAAC
ATGCATGAAGCCGAAGAGTGGTACCGCTCCAAGTTTGCAGACCTGACAGACGCTGCTGCCCGCAACGCGG
AGCTGCTCCGCCAGGCCAAGCACGAAGCCAACGACTACCGGCGCCAGTTGCAGTCCTTGACCTGCGACCT
GGAGTCTCTGCGCGGCACGAACGAGTCCCTGGAGAGGCAGATGCGCGAGCAGGAGGAGCGGCACGTGCGG
GAGGCGGCCAGTTATCAGGAGGCGCTGGCGCGGCTGGAGGAAGAGGGGCAGAGCCTCAAGGACGAGATGG
CCCGCCACTTGCAGGAGTACCAGGACCTGCTCAATGTCAAGCTGGCCCTGGACATCGAGATCGCCACCTA
CAGGAAGCTGCTAGAGGGCGAGGAGAACCGGATCACCATTCCCGTGCAGACCTTCTCCAACCTGCAGATT
CGAGAAACCAGCCTGGACACCAAGTCTGTGTCAGAAGGCCACCTCAAGAGGAACATCGTGGTGAAGACCG
TGGAGATGCGGGATGGAGAGGTCATTAAGGAGTCCAAGCAGGAGCACAAGGATGTGATGAGCAGCGGTGG
AGCAAGCGCAGCCAGTGGTAGCGCGGATCCACCGGTCGCCACCATGGTGAGCAAGGGCGAGGAGAATAAC
ATGGCCATCATCAAGGAGTTCATGCGCTTCAAGGTGCACATGGAGGGCTCCGTGAACGGCCACGAGTTCG
AGATCGAGGGCGAGGGCGAGGGCCGCCCCTACGAGGCCTTTCAGACCGCTAAGCTGAAGGTGACCAAGGG
TGGCCCCCTGCCCTTCGCCTGGGACATCCTGTCCCCTCAGTTCATGTACGGCTCCAAGGTCTACATTAAG
CACCCAGCCGACATCCCCGACTACTTCAAGCTGTCCTTCCCCGAGGGCTTCAGGTGGGAGCGCGTGATGA
ACTTCGAGGACGGCGGCATTATTCACGTTAACCAGGACTCCTCCCTGCAGGACGGCGTGTTCATCTACAA
GGTGAAGCTGCGCGGCACCAACTTCCCCTCCGACGGCCCCGTAATGCAGAAGAAGACCATGGGCTGGGAG
GCCTCCGAGGAGCGGATGTACCCCGAGGACGGCGCCCTGAAGAGCGAGATCAAGAAGAGGCTGAAGCTGA
AGGACGGCGGCCACTACGCCGCCGAGGTCAAGACCACCTACAAGGCCAAGAAGCCCGTGCAGCTGCCCGG
CGCCTACATCGTCGACATCAAGTTGGACATCGTGTCCCACAACGAGGACTACACCATCGTGGAACAGTAC
GAACGCGCCGAGGGCCGCCACTCCACCGGCGGCATGGACGAGCTGTACAAGTAAGCGGCCGCGACTTCTA
GATCATAATCAGCC
