>Addgene plasmid #54906 | mApple-GFAP-N-18 | addgene partial sequence | sequence record 106802 | CMV-F 5'-CGCAAATGGGCGGTAGGCGTG-3'
AGCAGAGCTGGTTTAGTGAACCGTCAGATCCGCTAGCGCCACCATGGAGAGGAGACGCATCACCTCCGCT
GCTCGCCGCTCCTACGTCTCCTCAGGGGAGATGATGGTGGGGGGCCTGGCTCCTGGCCGCCGTCTGGGTC
CTGGCACCCGCCTCTCCCTGGCTCGAATGCCCCCTCCACTCCCAACCCGGGTGGATTTCTCCCTGGCTGG
GGCACTCAATGCTGGCTTCAAGGAGACCCGGGCCAGTGAGCGGGCAGAGATGATGGAGCTCAATGACCGC
TTTGCCAGCTACATCGAGAAGGTTCGCTTCCTGGAACAGCAAAACAAGGCGCTGGCTGCTGAGCTGAACC
AGCTGCGGGCCAAGGAGCCCACCAAGCTGGCAGACGTCTACCAGGCTGAGCTGCGAGAGCTGCGGCTGCG
GCTCGATCAACTCACCGCCAACAGCGCCCGGCTGGAGGTTGAGAGGGACAATCTGGCACAGGACCTGGCC
ACTGTGAGGCAGAAGCTCCAGGATGAAACCAACCTGAGGCTGGAAGCCGAGAACAACCTGGCTGCCTATA
GACAGGAAGCAGATGAAGCCACCCTGGCCCGTCTGGATCTGGAGAGGAAGATTGAGTCGCTGGAGGAGGA
GATCCGGTTCTTGAGGAAGATCCACGAGGAGGAGGTTCGGGAACTCCAGGAGCAGCTGGCCCGACAGCAG
GTCCATGTGGAGCTTGACGTGGCCAAGCCAGACCTCACCGCAGCCCTGAAAGAGATCCGCACGCAGTATG
AGGCAATGGCGTCCAGCAACATGCATGAAGCCGAAGAGTGGTACCGCTCCAAGTTTGCAGACCTGACAGA
CGCTGCTGCCCGCAACGCGGAGCTGCTCCGCCAGGCCAAGCACGAAGCCAACGACTACCGGCGCCAGTTG
CAGTCCTTGACCTGCGACCTGGAGTCTCTG
